>Addgene plasmid #243911 | pUPD3_FULLPRM_araC_Para | addgene full sequence | sequence record 488092 | Addgene NGS Result
GGTCTCGGGAGAATGTGCCTGTCAAATGGACGAAGCAGGGATTCTGCAAACCCTATGCTACTCCGTCAAG
CCGTCAATTGTCTGATTCGTTACCAATTATGACAACTTGACGGCTACATCATTCACTTTTTCTTCACAAC
CGGCACGAAACTCGCTCGGGCTGGCCCCGGTGCATTTTTTAAATACTCGCGAGAAATAGAGTTGATCGTC
AAAACCAACATTGCGACCGACGGTGGCGATAGGCATCCGGGTAGTGCTCAAAAGCAGCTTCGCCTGACTA
ATGCGTTGGTCCTCGCGCCAGCTTAAGACGCTAATCCCTAACTGCTGGCGGAAAAGATGTGACAGACGCG
ACGGCGACAAGCAAACATGCTGTGCGACGCTGGCGATATCAAAATTGCTGTCTGCCAGGTGATCGCTGAT
GTACTGACAAGCCTCGCGTACCCGATTATCCATCGGTGGATGGAGCGACTCGTTAATCGCTTCCATGCGC
CGCAGTAACAATTGCTCAAGCAGATTTATCGCCAGCAGCTCCGAATAGCGCCCTTCCCCTTGCCCGGCGT
TAATGATTTGCCCAAACAGGTCGCTGAAATGCGGCTGGTGCGCTTCATCCGGGCGAAAGAAACCCGTATT
GGCAAATATTGACGGCCAGTTAAGCCATTCATGCCAGTAGGCGCGCGGACGAAAGTAAACCCACTGGTGA
TACCATTCGCGAGCCTCCGGATGACGACCGTAGTGATGAATCTCTCCTGGCGGGAACAGCAAAATATCAC
CCGGTCGGCAGACAAATTCTCGTCCCTGATTTTTCACCACCCCCTGACCGCGAATGGTGAGATTGAGAAT
ATAACCTTTCATTCCCAGCGGTCGGTCGATAAAAAAATCGAGATAACCGTTGGCCTCAATCGGCGTTAAA
CCCGCCACCAGATGGGCGTTAAACGAGTATCCCGGCAGCAGGGGATCATTTTGCGCTTCAGCCATACTTT
TCATACTCCCACCATTCAGAGAAGAAACCAATTGTCCATATTGCATCAGACATTGCCGTCACTGCGTCTT
TTACTGGCTCTTCTCGCTAACCCAACCGGTAACCCCGCTTATTAAAAGCATTCTGTAACAAAGCGGGACC
AAAGCCATGACAAAAACGCGTAACAAAAGTGTCTATAATCACGGCAGAAAAGTCCACATTGATTATTTGC
ACGGCGTCACACTTTGCTATGCCATAGCATTTTTATCCATAAGATTAGCGGATCCTACCTGACGCTTTTT
ATCGCAACTCTCTACTGTTTCTCCATACCCGTTTTTTTGGATGGAGTGAAACGAATGCGAGACCACTCAT
CGCCCAATCACTAGTGAATTCGTTCTATAGTGTCACCTAAATACCATAGAGCCGTTGGTCATAGCTGTTT
CCTGTCCAGGCATCATGACACGGTTATCCACAGAATCAGGGGATAACGCAGGAAAGAACATGTGAGCAAA
AGGCCAGCAAAAGGCCAGGAACCGTAAAAAGGCCGCGTTGCTGGCGTTTTTCCATAGGCTCCGCCCCCCT
GACGAGCATCACAAAAATCGACGCTCAAGTCAGAGGTGGCGAAACCCGACAGGACTATAAAGATACCAGG
CGTTTCCCCCTGGAAGCTCCCTCGTGCGCTCTCCTGTTCCGACCCTGCCGCTTACCGGATACCTGTCCGC
CTTTCTCCCTTCGGGAAGCGTGGCGCTTTCTCATAGCTCACGCTGTAGGTATCTCAGTTCGGTGTAGGTC
GTTCGCTCCAAGCTGGGCTGTGTGCACGAACCCCCCGTTCAGCCCGACCGCTGCGCCTTATCCGGTAACT
ATCGTCTTGAGTCCAACCCGGTAAGACACGACTTATCGCCACTGGCAGCAGCCACTGGTAACAGGATTAG
CAGAGCGAGGTATGTAGGCGGTGCTACAGAGTTCTTGAAGTGGTGGCCTAACTACGGCTACACTAGAAGA
ACAGTATTTGGTATCTGCGCTCTGCTGAAGCCAGTTACCTTCGGAAAAAGAGTTGGTAGCTCTTGATCCG
GCAAACAAACCACCGCTGGTAGCGGTGGTTTTTTTGTTTGCAAGCAGCAGATTACGCGCAGAAAAAAAGG
ATCTCAAGAAGATCCTTTGATCTTTTCTACGGGGTCTGACGCTCAGTGGAACGAAAACTCACGTTAAGGG
ATTTTGGTCATGAGATTATCAAAAAGGATCTTCACCTAGATCCTTTTGTGATGATCGGCACGTAAGAGGT
TCCAACTTTCACCATAATGAAATAAGATCACTACCGGGCGTATTTTTTGAGTTATCGAGATTTTCAGGAG
CTAAGGAAGCTAAAATGGAGAAAAAAATCACTGGATATACCACCGTTGATATATCCCAATGGCATCGTAA
AGAACATTTTGAGGCATTTCAGTCAGTTGCTCAATGTACCTATAACCAGACCGTTCAGCTGGATATTACG
GCCTTTTTAAAGACCGTAAAGAAAAATAAGCACAAGTTTTATCCGGCCTTTATTCACATTCTTGCCCGCC
TGATGAATGCTCATCCGGAATTCCGTATGGCAATGAAAGACGGTGAGCTGGTGATATGGGATAGTGTTCA
CCCTTGTTACACCGTTTTCCATGAGCAAACTGAAACGTTTTCATCGCTCTGGAGTGAATACCACGACGAT
TTCCGGCAGTTTCTACACATATATTCGCAAGATGTGGCGTGTTACGGTGAAAACCTGGCCTATTTCCCTA
AAGGGTTTATTGAGAATATGTTTTTCGTGTCAGCCAATCCCTGGGTGAGTTTCACCAGTTTTGATTTAAA
CGTGGCCAATATGGACAACTTCTTCGCCCCCGTTTTCACCATGGGCAAATATTATACGCAAGGCGACAAG
GTGCTGATGCCGCTGGCGATTCAGGTTCATCATGCCGTTTGTGATGGCTTCCATGTCGGCAGAATGCTTA
ATGAATTACAACAGTACTGCGATGAGTGGCAGGGCGGGGCGTAATTTTTTTAAGGCAGTTATTGGTGCCC
TTAAACGCCTGGTTGCTACGCCTGAATAAGTGATAATAAGCGGATGAATGGCAGAAATTCGATGATAAGC
TGTCAAACATGATGT
[125 nt withheld, positions 3096-3220]
C
[91 nt withheld, positions 3222-3312]
AGGGTGATGGTTCACGTAGTGGGCCAGCGCCCTGATAGACGGTTTTTCGCCCTTTGACGTTGGAGTCCAC
GTTCTTT
[37 nt withheld, positions 3390-3426]
ACCCTATCTCGGTCTATTCTTTTGATTTATAAGGGATTTTGCCGATTTCGGCCTATTGGTTAAAAAATGA
GCTGATTTAACAAAAATTTAACGCGAATTTTAACAAAATATTAACGCTTACAATTTTAACATTGTAGAAA
CGCATGTAAAACGACGGCCAGTGAATTGTAATACGACTCACTATAGGGTGAATTCCGCTTAGGACCTTAG
ATATTGATCTCAA
Features (pLannotate 1.2.2; 10 found; start..end, strand, type, name):
    100..975     -  CDS            araC: ARAC_ECOLI - Experimental evidence at protein level: Swiss-Prot protein existence level 1. Transcription factor that regulates the expression of several genes involved in the transport and metabolism of L-arabinose (PubMed:4362626, PubMed:328165, PubMed:6251457, PubMed:2962192, PubMed:6319708, PubMed:2231717, PubMed:1447222). Functions both as a positive and a negative regulator (PubMed:328165, PubMed:6251457). In the presence of arabinose, activates the expression of the araBAD, araE, araFGH and araJ promoters (PubMed:4362626, PubMed:328165, PubMed:6251457, PubMed:2962192, PubMed:6319708, Pub
   1121..1286    +  promoter       araBAD promoter: araBAD; promoter of the L-arabinose operon of E. coli; the araC regulatory gene is transcribed in the opposite direction (Guzman et al., 1995)
   1354..1372    -  promoter       SP6 promoter: promoter for bacteriophage SP6 RNA polymerase
   1519..2107    -  rep_origin     ori: high-copy-number ColE1/pMB1/pBR322/pUC origin of replication
   2222..2324    +  promoter       cat promoter: promoter of the E. coli cat gene encoding chloramphenicol acetyltransferase
   2325..2981    +  CDS            cat: CAT_ECOLX - Experimental evidence at protein level: Swiss-Prot protein existence level 1. This enzyme is an effector of chloramphenicol resistance in bacteria. From Escherichia coli. This protein is used as a marker in many commonly used cloning vectors, such as pACYC184.
   3069..3086    -  promoter       tet promoter (fragment): E. coli promoter for tetracycline efflux protein gene
   3097..3552    +  rep_origin     f1 ori (sequence partly withheld): f1 bacteriophage origin of replication; arrow indicates direction of (+) strand synthesis
   3571..3592    -  CDS            lacZα (fragment): LacZα fragment of β-galactosidase; lacZ fragment
   3595..3613    +  promoter       T7 promoter: promoter for bacteriophage T7 RNA polymerase
