[The description below was written by a language model from this plasmid's Addgene catalogue record and pLannotate feature annotations shown in this document.]
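Description:
pUPD3_FULLPRM_araC_Para is a GoldenBraid2.0 part-domestication plasmid from a toolkit developed for E. coli and related enteric bacteria. It stores a complete arabinose-inducible promoter module as a reusable Golden Gate part. The backbone is pUPD3, a small (about 3.6 kb) high-copy entry vector that replicates from a ColE1/pUC-type origin and is selected with chloramphenicol through a cat gene driven by its own promoter. The backbone also carries an f1 phage origin, which allows single-stranded DNA production. T7 and SP6 phage promoters flank the cloning site. Only a short remnant of lacZα is annotated, which suggests the insert displaced a screening cassette, although the record does not say so explicitly.

The roughly 1.3 kb insert is taken from E. coli and keeps the native divergent layout of the arabinose regulatory region. The araC coding sequence lies on the reverse strand, and the araBAD promoter points in the opposite direction, towards the downstream end of the part. AraC acts as both repressor and activator: it holds ParaBAD off in the absence of L-arabinose and activates transcription when the sugar is present. Keeping the regulator and promoter together therefore makes the part self-contained and independent of the host's own araC. According to the catalogue entry the part also includes a ribosome binding site, though this is not separately annotated in the feature table. This matches the "full promoter" designation in the name, meaning that a coding sequence part can be joined directly downstream. The plasmid contains no expressed payload of its own. It is intended as a donor in Golden Gate assembly of transcriptional units that place a gene of interest under arabinose-inducible control in bacteria.
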