Addgene plasmid #243911: pUPD3_FULLPRM_araC_Para
Purpose: GoldenBraid2.0 Arabinose-Inducible promoter, including ribosome binding site.
Depositing lab: Christophe Herman. Depositing organization: Baylor College of Medicine. Publication: GoldenBraid2.0 E. coli: a comprehensive and characterized toolkit for enterics. Cooke MB, Welch KT, Ramirez LD, Wen AX, Marciano DC, Herman C. Synth Biol (Oxf). 2025 Aug 14;10(1):ysaf015. doi: 10.1093/synbio/ysaf015. eCollection 2025. PubMed 40927394.
Backbone
  Vector backbone: pUPD3
  Vector type: Bacterial Expression
Growth in bacteria
  Bacterial resistance: Chloramphenicol, 25 μg/mL
  Growth temperature: 37°C
  Growth strain: DH5alpha
  Copy number: High Copy
Gene/Insert
  Gene/Insert name: araC and ParaBAD
  Species: Escherichia coli
  Insert size (bp): 1302
  Cloning method: Golden Gate
Terms and licenses: Academic/Nonprofit Terms; Industry Terms: Not Available to Industry
How to cite: pUPD3_FULLPRM_araC_Para was a gift from Christophe Herman (Addgene plasmid # 243911 ; http://n2t.net/addgene:243911 ; RRID:Addgene_243911)
